>Addgene plasmid #216082 | pRDB_052 | addgene full sequence | sequence record 431430 | Addgene NGS Result
ATGGAAAAATATTCTGTAACCTTTATAAGTAGGCATAACAGTTATAATCATAACATACTGTTTTTTCTTA
CTCCACACAGGCATAGAGTGTCTGCTATTAATAACTATGCTCAAAAATTGTGTACCTTTAGCTTTTTAAT
TTGTAAAGGGGTTAATAAGGAATATTTGATGTATAGTGCCTTGACTAGAGATCATAATCAGCCATACCAC
ATTTGTAGAGGTTTTACTTGCTTTAAAAAACCTCCCACACCTCCCCCTGAACCTGAAACATAAAATGAAT
GCAATTGTTGTTGTTAACTTGTTTATTGCAGCTTATAATGGTTACAAATAAAGCAATAGCATCACAAATT
TCACAAATAAAGCATTTTTTTCACTGCATTCTAGTTGTGGTTTGTCCAAACTCATCAATGTATCTTATCA
TGTCTGGATCCAGAACGTCTTCACCAGTAATTTACGTGGGAAAGGTGCTTGTGTCCCAACAGGCTAGGAT
ATAATGCTGAAACCGTCCCCCAAGCGTTCAGGGTGGGGTTTGCTACAACTTCCGAGTCCAATGTGTCCGT
GTTCATGATATATATGCTCAAGGGCGAGAATTGGACCTAGCTTTCGTGTTAGTACGTAGCATGGTGACAC
AAGCACAGTAGATCCTGCCCGCCGATCGTATATATTAAGTTAATTCTTATGGAATATAATAACATGTGGA
TGGCCAGTGGTCGGTTGTTACACGCCTACCGCGATGCTGAATGACCCGGACTAGAGTGGCGAAATTTATG
GCGTGTGACCCGTTATGCTCCATTTCGGTCAGTGGGTCATTGCTAGTAGTCGATTGCATTGCCATTCTCC
GAGTGATTTATGGACCCCAGTGAAGACGCATTCACTAGTTCTAGTCGACCATGAAGATCAAGATCATTGC
CCCGCCAGAGCGCAAGTACTCTGTCTGGATCGGTGGCTCCATCCTGGCTTCGCTGTCCACCTTCCAGCAG
ATGTGGATCTCCAAGCAGGAGTACGACGAGTCCGGCCCCTCCATTGTGCACCGCAAGTGCTTCTAAGAAG
GATCGCTTGTCTGGGCAAGAGGATCAGGATCGGGATGGTCTTGATTCTGCTGGAGGAGGAGGAGGAGAAG
TCGAGGAAGCAGCAGCGAAAGTGCAAGTGCGAGTGGTGGAAGTTTGGAGTGCAGCACAACAAAATCAACA
ACAACACCAACTACAAGATGAAAAGAGCGGAACCACCTGCACACCATCATCACTATCATCATCGTTTTGG
GCGCATGTTGTGTGGTTCCAGCGTATTAATATAATTAATTTATTCCACATGAGATATGATATGATATACT
ATGTATTTTTTGTTTTTTTTTTATTTGTAAACCTTTAATATAACAAGAACTACAAAAAATGAAAATGAGC
GAAAATGCATATTCTGCCATTCCACACACACACCAACAACACCCAACACACGCACACCCACAAGCTTACA
CACACACATTCGCGGCATGACAAGGACATCAAGATAAAGAAGAACTTAAAGAAGATATTTCCCAAAGCGC
AAAAAGAACACACACACATTGCAAAACACAAACAACACACTAGCGTTTTGTACAATTCGTCAGCAACCTT
ATGTATTATTTTTTAATTATGATGTAATTATAAACAAAGTGAAACAAAAATATGAAAACAAAAAGGAAAA
TCAAATCTCTCTTCTCTTTCTCCCGCTCTCCTCGCTCTCTGCTGCTAACCTCGCCCTCTCCTCTCTCATC
TTTTTGTCTGTCTCTCTTCCACATTTTTGCCGGCCGGCAAAATAATAACCCACACACACTCACACTTGGC
TGCAGTTTCGCGTGCGATATTCACACACATTCAAGCATACAAGCATACATACATATGTATTTTTTTTTTA
TTTGTACACTTTTCTAATTGCATGCGTATCGATTGATAAGTTTACGCCTGAAAATGTTAATTAAAATGTG
AAAATGCAACTGAAAAACTGATGAAATGAAACAACAACAAGCGAACAATTTGCTACATGTGTATTGTCTA
ACAACCGTTACTGCAACGGTTGCTTCGGAAAAGGGTGAAGAGGAAGAGGGCACGAGGTCGACTAGAGCGG
CCGCCGACGCGAGGCTGGATGGCCTTCCCCATTATGATTCTTCTCGCTTCCGGCGGCATCGGGATGCCCG
CGTTGCAGGCCATGCTGTCCAGGCAGGTAGATGACGACCATCAGGGACAGCTTCAAGGATCGCTCGCGGC
TCTTACCAGCCTAACTTCGATCATTGGACCGCTGATCGTCACGGCGATTTATGCCGCCTCGGCGAGCACA
TGGAACGGGTTGGCATGGATTGTAGGCGCCGCCCTATACCTTGTCTGCCTCCCCGCGTTGCGTCGCGGTG
CATGGAGCCGGGCCACCTCGACCTGAATGGAAGCCGGCGGCACCTCGCTAACGGATTCACCACTCCAAGA
ATTGGAGCCAATCAATTCTTGCGGAGAACTGTGAATGCGCAAACCAACCCTTGGCAGAACATATCCATCG
CGTCCGCCATCTCCAGCAGCCGCACGCGGCGCATCTCGGGCAGCGTTGGGTCCTGGCCACGGGTGCGCAT
GATCGTGCTCCTGTCGTTGAGGACCCGGCTAGGCTGGCGGGGTTGCCTTACTGGTTAGCAGAATGAATCA
CCGATACGCGAGCGAACGTGAAGCGACTGCTGCTGCAAAACGTCTGCGACCTGAGCAACAACATGAATGC
TCTTCGGTTTCCGTGTTTCGTAAAGTCTGGAAACGCGGAAGTCAGCGCTCTTCCGCTTCCTCGCTCACTG
ACTCGCTGCGCTCGGTCGTTCGGCTGCGGCGAGCGGTATCAGCTCACTCAAAGGCGGTAATACGGTTATC
CACAGAATCAGGGGATAACGCAGGAAAGAACATGTGAGCAAAAGGCCAGCAAAAGGCCAGGAACCGTAAA
AAGGCCGCGTTGCTGGCGTTTTTCCATAGGCTCCGCCCCCCTGACGAGCATCACAAAAATCGACGCTCAA
GTCAGAGGTGGCGAAACCCGACAGGACTATAAAGATACCAGGCGTTTCCCCCTGGAAGCTCCCTCGTGCG
CTCTCCTGTTCCGACCCTGCCGCTTACCGGATACCTGTCCGCCTTTCTCCCTTCGGGAAGCGTGGCGCTT
TCTCATAGCTCACGCTGTAGGTATCTCAGTTCGGTGTAGGTCGTTCGCTCCAAGCTGGGCTGTGTGCACG
AACCCCCCGTTCAGCCCGACCGCTGCGCCTTATCCGGTAACTATCGTCTTGAGTCCAACCCGGTAAGACA
CGACTTATCGCCACTGGCAGCAGCCACTGGTAACAGGATTAGCAGAGCGAGGTATGTAGGCGGTGCTACA
GAGTTCTTGAAGTGGTGGCCTAACTACGGCTACACTAGAAGGACAGTATTTGGTATCTGCGCTCTGCTGA
AGCCAGTTACCTTCGGAAAAAGAGTTGGTAGCTCTTGATCCGGCAAACAAACCACCGCTGGTAGCGGTGG
TTTTTTTGTTTGCAAGCAGCAGATTACGCGCAGAAAAAAAGGATCTCAAGAAGATCCTTTGATCTTTTCT
ACGGGGTCTGACGCTCAGTGGAACGAAAACTCACGTTAAGGGATTTTGGTCATGAGATTATCAAAAAGGA
TCTTCACCTAGATCCTTTTAAATTAAAAATGAAGTTTTAAATCAATCTAAAGTATATATGAGTAAACTTG
GTCTGACAGTTACCAATGCTTAATCAGTGAGGCACCTATCTCAGCGATCTGTCTATTTCGTTCATCCATA
GTTGCCTGACTCCCCGTCGTGTAGATAACTACGATACGGGAGGGCTTACCATCTGGCCCCAGTGCTGCAA
TGATACCGCGAGACCCACGCTCACCGGCTCCAGATTTATCAGCAATAAACCAGCCAGCCGGAAGGGCCGA
GCGCAGAAGTGGTCCTGCAACTTTATCCGCCTCCATCCAGTCTATTAATTGTTGCCGGGAAGCTAGAGTA
AGTAGTTCGCCAGTTAATAGTTTGCGCAACGTTGTTGCCATTGCTGCAGGCATCGTGGTGTCACGCTCGT
CGTTTGGTATGGCTTCATTCAGCTCCGGTTCCCAACGATCAAGGCGAGTTACATGATCCCCCATGTTGTG
CAAAAAAGCGGTTAGCTCCTTCGGTCCTCCGATCGTTGTCAGAAGTAAGTTGGCCGCAGTGTTATCACTC
ATGGTTATGGCAGCACTGCATAATTCTCTTACTGTCATGCCATCCGTAAGATGCTTTTCTGTGACTGGTG
AGTACTCAACCAAGTCATTCTGAGAATAGTGTATGCGGCGACCGAGTTGCTCTTGCCCGGCGTCAACACG
GGATAATACCGCGCCACATAGCAGAACTTTAAAAGTGCTCATCATTGGAAAACGTTCTTCGGGGCGAAAA
CTCTCAAGGATCTTACCGCTGTTGAGATCCAGTTCGATGTAACCCACTCGTGCACCCAACTGATCTTCAG
CATCTTTTACTTTCACCAGCGTTTCTGGGTGAGCAAAAACAGGAAGGCAAAATGCCGCAAAAAAGGGAAT
AAGGGCGACACGGAAATGTTGAATACTCATACTCTTCCTTTTTCAATATTATTGAAGCATTTATCAGGGT
TATTGTCTCATGAGCGGATACATATTTGAATGTATTTAGAAAAATAAACAAATAGGGGTTCCGCGCACAT
TTCCCCGAAAAGTGCCACCTGACGTCTAAGAAACCATTATTATCATGACATTAACCTATAAAAATAGGCG
TATCACGAGGCCCTTTCCTCTTCAAGAATTCACATTTGTACGAATTTTTTTTTTATCAAAAGTTCGAGTT
TTTCACCAATTTCCTCATCAACCGAGCAAGGCAAACGGCTTTGAATAATATGGTGTTATATATACATATA
TCAAATCGCTGCTGACTGCGTGATTGATGGCCCCAAGATTACATATTATCGAATCAGGATTCAGAAGGAG
ATCAATGTCAAATGCGGACAGGAACATGAAAGACGCCTGTTATGCGCAATTAAAAATTTGGGTTTAATTG
CTGTGGAAACTGTTGTTGGCGGCATCTTAAGTTCCTGTTTAACAACATCAACTACTTATGTACGTAGAAG
CGTTTAAGCCATTTGCATACAGATGAGAACTGGCTTTTGTGCTAATCAGTCAAGATGACTCCGATGATGA
TGACTCATTACCTGACCAGTTTTCGCTGCTTTCTTTTCAACAACTACTTGTATATGTATTGTATCCAATA
GCAATACATTGAATTTCCATGGTCTAGTCACGTATTATCATTTAATTGACACCAAGTCGTGTTATTGTTG
AGCTATCGAGTTCAGCTCAAACATTTCTTATTCCCATGAATAAGCCGGCAAAAATATGCAATCTATGAAA
GTTAATATAAGCAAACCTTACTTTGACTCAATACCAATGCACTTTGTGTCGATAGGTTCACGCAATTGAG
GCGATTATTCCGATAACCCAAGCGATTGACTGTTCCCGTTTCGATTCCAATTGAAATTTGGAAATGTACA
ATAGTTTTGCTATATGCTGTCAAGTACGCTCTTATCTTCTCTGGGTTTTCTTCAGAGTTTCGAAACGCTT
CTTCTTTTTTTTGTTTTTTTTTTTTTGGAATCTCGTATTTTGGAAGGGGCTCCCCTCTGGAATTTGTTAC
ACTGTCGTTATCATTGCGAACAAGCGGCCCGAAGCTATCAGCGACTTTAACATTTACAATGCACTTTTTT
ACGACCAATTAAATGTACATTTTCCTTTCTTCGCCCGTTGATAAGCGAACGCGATGTGGCGCAGGCAATG
TGTTGCTCTTGCGACACAAACGCAATCAAAATGGATTCAATTTCGCTTTTTCCCAGTGAAACGAAGAACG
AACCGACCATCATGATATGCTCCTCTGCATGTTGCGTATTGAATCAATGACAATTTCAATTAAGCCGCCC
GTTCGTCATGCGTTTTCGTGCGCTTCGAAATGCTGATAACGCTGCTGTCCTCCAACTGCTTTGCATGTGG
ACACAATTCCATTTATTTAATTCTTTTATTTGGATCGGTTAAATTAAAAAGCGCCTTGTTACGCATTTAA
CGTTGTTTCCGGTGCGTGGTGGTTTCATGCTTCTGGGAACGGCAAATGGGTTTAGGATTGGGAACCCCTC
ATCATCTGTTGGAATATACTATTCAACCTACAAAAGTAACGTTAAACAACACTACTTTATATTTGATATG
AATGGCCACACCTTTTATGCCATAAAACATATTGTAAGAGAATACCACTCTTTTTATTCCTTCTTTCCTT
CTTGTACGTTTTTTGCTGTAAGTAGGTCGTGGTGCTGGTGTTGCAGTTGAAATAACTTAAAATATAAATC
ATAAAACTCAAACATAAACTTGACTATTTATTTATTTATTAAGAAAGGAAATATAAATTATAAATTACAA
CAGGTTATGGACCTGCAGCCAAGCTTGGCGCTCGTCCGGGGGCAATGAGATATGAAAAAGCCTGAACTCA
CCGCGACGTCTGTCGAGAAGTTTCTGATCGAAAAGTTCGACAGCGTGTCCGACCTGATGCAGCTCTCGGA
GGGCGAAGAATCTCGTGCTTTCAGCTTCGATGTAGGAGGGCGTGGATATGTCCTGCGGGTAAATAGCTGC
GCCGATGGTTTCTACAAAGATCGTTATGTTTATCGGCACTTTGCATCGGCCGCGCTCCCGATTCCGGAAG
TGCTTGACATTGGGGAATTCAGCGAGAGCCTGACCTATTGCATCTCCCGCCGTGCACAGGGTGTCACGTT
GCAAGACCTGCCTGAAACCGAACTGCCCGCTGTTCTGCAGCCGGTCGCGGAGGCCATGGATGCGATCGCT
GCGGCCGATCTTAGCCAGACGAGCGGGTTCGGCCCATTCGGACCGCAAGGAATCGGTCAATACACTACAT
GGCGTGATTTCATATGCGCGATTGCTGATCCCCATGTGTATCACTGGCAAACTGTGATGGACGACACCGT
CAGTGCGTCCGTCGCGCAGGCTCTCGATGAGCTGATGCTTTGGGCCGAGGACTGCCCCGAAGTCCGGCAC
CTCGTGCACGCGGATTTCGGCTCCAACAATGTCCTGACGGACAATGGCCGCATAACAGCGGTCATTGACT
GGAGCGAGGCGATGTTCGGGGATTCCCAATACGAGGTCGCCAACATCTTCTTCTGGAGGCCGTGGTTGGC
TTGTATGGAGCAGCAGACGCGCTACTTCGAGCGGAGGCATCCGGAGCTTGCAGGATCGCCGCGGCTCCGG
GCGTATATGCTCCGCATTGGTCTTGACCAACTCTATCAGAGCTTGGTTGACGGCAATTTCGATGATGCAG
CTTGGGCGCAGGGTCGATGCGACGCAATCGTCCGATCCGGAGCCGGGACTGTCGGGCGTACACAAATCGC
CCGCAGAAGCGCGGCCGTCTGGACCGATGGCTGTGTAGAAGTACTCGCCGATAGTGGAAACCGACGCCCC
AGCACTCGTCCGAGGGCAAAGGAATAGAGTAGATGCCGACCGAACAAGAGCTGATTTCGAGAACGCCTCA
GCCAGCAACTCGCGCGAGCCTAGCAAGGCAAATGCGAGAGAACGGCCTTACGCTTGGTGGCACAGTTCTC
GTCCACAGTTCGCTAAGCTCGCTCGGCTGGGTCGCGGGAGGGCCGGTCGCAGTGATTCAGGCCCTTCTGG
ATTGTGTTGGTCCCCAGGGCACGATTGTCATGCCCACGCACTCGGGTGATCTGACTGATCCCGCAGATTG
GAGATCGCCGCCCGTGCCTGCCGATTGGGTGCAGATCTTTGTGAAGGAACCTTACTTCTGTGGTGTGACA
TAATTGGACAAACTACCTACAGAGATTTAAAGCTCTAAGGTAAATATAAAATTTTTAAGTGTATAATGTG
TTAAACTACTGATTCTAATTGTTTGTGTATTTTAGATTCCAACCTATGGAACTGATGAATGGGAGCAGTG
GTGGAATGCCTTTAATGAGGAAAACCTGTTTTGCTCAGAAGAAATGCCATCTAGTGATGATGAGGCTACT
GCTGACTCTCAACATTCTACTCCTCCAAAAAAGAAGAGAAAGGTAGAAGATCCCAAGGACTTTCCTTCAG
AATTGCTAAGTTTTTTGAGTCATGCTGTGTTTAGTAATAGAACTCTTGCTTGCTTTGCTATTTACACCAC
AAAGGAAAAAGCTGCACTGCTATACAAGAAAATT
Features (pLannotate 1.2.2; 16 found; start..end, strand, type, name):
      1..193     +  CDS            large T antigen (fragment): large T antigen from SV40 (simian virus 40)
    190..273     +  CDS            large T antigen (fragment): large T antigen from SV40 (simian virus 40)
    296..430     +  polyA_signal   SV40 poly(A) signal: SV40 polyadenylation signal
    948..1043    +  CDS            ACT_DICVI: Experimental evidence at transcript level: Swiss-Prot protein existence level 2. Actins are highly conserved proteins that are involved in various types of cell motility and are ubiquitously expressed in all eukaryotic cells. From Dictyocaulus viviparus (Bovine lungworm).
   2105..2406    +  CDS            TcR (fragment): tetracycline efflux protein; tet; confers resistance to tetracycline
   2648..2776    -  CDS            YPB1_ECOLX (fragment): Protein predicted: Swiss-Prot protein existence level 4. From Escherichia coli.
   2961..3549    -  rep_origin     ori: high-copy-number ColE1/pMB1/pBR322/pUC origin of replication
   3720..4580    -  CDS            AmpR: β-lactamase; bla; confers resistance to ampicillin, carbenicillin, and related antibiotics
   4581..4685    -  promoter       AmpR promoter: bla
   6167..6446    +  promoter       copia promoter: strong promoter from the Drosophila transposable element copia (Sinclair et al., 1986)
   6492..7514    +  CDS            hph: KHYB_ECOLX - Experimental evidence at protein level: Swiss-Prot protein existence level 1. The aminoglycoside phosphotransferases achieve inactivation of their antibiotic substrates by phosphorylation. Only phosphorylates hygromycin and closely related compounds such as demethyl analogs and destomycin. From Escherichia coli.
   7535..7807    +  CDS            yokD (fragment): YOKD_BACSU - Experimental evidence at protein level: Swiss-Prot protein existence level 1. May contribute to antibiotic resistance. From Bacillus subtilis (strain 168).
   7804..7878    +  CDS            small t antigen (fragment): SV40 (simian virus 40) small t antigen
   7880..7945    +  intron         small t intron: SV40 (simian virus 40) small t antigen intron
   8075..8095    +  CDS            SV40 NLS: nuclear localization signal of SV40 (simian virus 40) large T antigen
   8102..8224    +  CDS            LT_POVHA (fragment): Protein inferred from homology: Swiss-Prot protein existence level 3. Isoform large T antigen is a key early protein essential for both driving viral replication and inducing cellular transformation. Plays a role in viral genome replication by driving entry of quiescent cells into the cell cycle and by autoregulating the synthesis of viral early mRNA. Displays highly oncogenic activities by corrupting the host cellular checkpoint mechanisms that guard cell division and the transcription, replication, and repair of DNA. Participates in the modulation of cellular gene expression preceeding viral
