[The description below was written by a language model from this plasmid's Addgene catalogue record and pLannotate feature annotations shown in this document.]
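Description:
pRDB_052 is an 8.2 kb insect expression destination vector from a modular CRISPR vector assembly toolkit, intended for making stable Drosophila (fly) cell lines. It has no transposon, recombinase or viral integration elements in the annotated feature table; according to the record, it enters the genome by spontaneous insertion after delivery, with integrants recovered by hygromycin selection. In bacteria it is maintained through a high-copy ColE1/pUC-type origin and selected with ampicillin via the β-lactamase gene and its native bla promoter.

The defined payload is the selection cassette. The copia promoter, a strong promoter from the Drosophila copia transposable element, sits directly upstream of hph, the E. coli hygromycin B phosphotransferase. This is followed by SV40 early-region sequence, annotated as small t antigen and large T antigen fragments, the small t intron, an incidental NLS match and the SV40 poly(A) signal. Because the plasmid is circular, this block runs across the sequence origin and most likely acts as a conventional SV40 intron/polyadenylation unit for the hph transcript rather than encoding any functional T antigen.

Other hits appear to be backbone remnants or partial homology matches rather than working genes. These include a tetracycline resistance fragment, a small E. coli ORF fragment, a yokD fragment and a short actin-like match; the last could reflect actin gene-derived sequence, but the record does not say so. As a destination vector, the plasmid is meant to receive user-chosen modules, but the record does not state the cloning method or acceptor site, and no promoter for a cargo gene is explicitly annotated. Several stretches of the sequence remain unannotated.
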