Addgene plasmid #216082: pRDB_052
Purpose: for stable fly cell lines; Hygromycin resistance gene; for genome integration by spontaneous insertion, destination vector
Depositing lab: John Doench. Depositing organization: Broad Institute. Publication: Modular vector assembly enables rapid assessment of emerging CRISPR technologies. McGee AV, Liu YV, Griffith AL, Szegletes ZM, Wen B, Kraus C, Miller NW, Steger RJ, Escude Velasco B, Bosch JA, Zirin JD, Viswanatha R, Sontheimer EJ, Goodale A, Greene MA, Green TM, Doench JG. Cell Genom. 2024 Mar 13;4(3):100519. doi: 10.1016/j.xgen.2024.100519. PubMed 38484704.
Backbone
  Vector backbone: pRDB_052
  Vector type: Insect Expression ; Destination
Growth in bacteria
  Bacterial resistance: Ampicillin, 100 μg/mL
  Growth temperature: 37°C
  Growth strain: NEB Stable
  Copy number: Unknown
Gene/Insert
  Gene/Insert name: Hygromycin resistance gene
  Species: Other
  Cloning method: Unknown
Resource information
  A portion of this plasmid was derived from a plasmid made by: Genscript ID: U109QIB240-3
Terms and licenses: Academic/Nonprofit Terms; Industry Terms: Not Available to Industry
Depositor comments: Please visit https://www.biorxiv.org/content/10.1101/2023.10.25.564061v1 for bioRxiv preprint.
How to cite: pRDB_052 was a gift from John Doench (Addgene plasmid # 216082 ; http://n2t.net/addgene:216082 ; RRID:Addgene_216082)
